>Addgene plasmid #234211 | pAIP4_1U8T | addgene full sequence | sequence record 464176 | Addgene NGS Result
GCTCATTTTTTAACCAATAGGCCGAAATCGGCAAAATCCCTTATAAATCAAAAGAATAGACCGAGATAGG
GT
[37 nt withheld, positions 73-109]
AAAGAACGTGGACTCCAACGTCAAAGG
[49 nt withheld, positions 137-185]
T
[91 nt withheld, positions 187-277]
G
[124 nt withheld, positions 279-402]
CCCATTCGCCAATCCGGATATAGTTCCTCCTTTCAGCAAAAAACCCCTCAAGACCCGTTTAGAGGCCCCA
AGGGGTTATGCTAGTTATTGCTCAGCGGTGGCAGCAGCCAACTCAGCTTCCTTTCGGGCTTTGTTAGCAG
CCGGATCTCAGTGGTGGTGGTGGTGGTGCTCGAGTCATTACGAACCTTCAAAGATCTTGTTCAGTTTTTC
TTCCAGCGTAGCCGCAGTAAACGGTTTTACAACCCAACCGCTCGCACCCGCCTGCGCCGCGGCGATAATG
TTCTCCTTTTTAGCTTCTGCGGTGACCATCAGAACCGGTAATGCGCTCATGGCACCATCTGCGCGAATGG
TCTTCAACAACTCCAGGCCGTCCATATTCGGCATATTCCAATCAGAAATCACGAAGCCGTAACCGCCCGC
TTGCAGCTTGTTCAAAGCATCAACGCCGTCCTCCGCCTCTTCCACGTTGTTGAAACCGAGCTCCTTCAGC
AGATTACGCACGATACGACGCATGGTGGAGAATTTGTCTACAACTAAAAACTTTAGTTCTTTATCAGCTC
CAGAGCCGCCAATCTGTTCACGGTGGGCTTCAATGATGTCGTTGTCTTCCATGTCCAGGTCTTCCGGCGC
TTGATCTGCCTGGATGCGAATACCGTCATACAGGAAACGCAGGCTATCCATTTCCTTGCCCTGACGTTTG
GCAAACGCTTCCATCAGGCGACGCAGCGGCGTGGTCTTTTTGATCTTAAAGAAAATTTCAGAGCTGCCGT
CACTAACTTTCAGGTTAATATGGGTTTCCGGTTTCACTTCCGGCTTGACTTCCGGCTTTGCTTCTTGGTT
GACTTCCGAATCTTGCAGGCTACCGTGGTGATGGTGATGGTGATGATGGTGATGAATCTTCGCCATCATA
TGTATATCTCCTTCTTAAAGTTAAACAAAATTATTTCTAGAGGGGAATTGTTATCCGCTCACAATTCCCC
TATAGTGAGTCGTATTAATTTCGCGGGATCGAGATCGATCTCGATCCTCTACGCCGGACGCATCGTGGCC
GGCATCACCGGCGCCACAGGTGCGGTTGCTGGCGCCTATATCGCCGACATCACCGATGGGGAAGATCGGG
CTCGCCACTTCGGGCTCATGAGCGCTTGTTTCGGCGTGGGTATGGTGGCAGGCCCCGTGGCCGGGGGACT
GTTGGGCGCCATCTCCTTGCATGCACCATTCCTTGCGGCGGCGGTGCTCAACGGCCTCAACCTACTACTG
GGCTGCTTCCTAATGCAGGAGTCGCATAAGGGAGAGCGTCGAGATCCCGGACACCATCGAATGGCGCAAA
ACCTTTCGCGGTATGGCATGATAGCGCCCGGAAGAGAGTCAATTCAGGGTGGTGAATGTGAAACCAGTAA
CGTTATACGATGTCGCAGAGTATGCCGGTGTCTCTTATCAGACCGTTTCCCGCGTGGTGAACCAGGCCAG
CCACGTTTCTGCGAAAACGCGGGAAAAAGTGGAAGCGGCGATGGCGGAGCTGAATTACATTCCCAACCGC
GTGGCACAACAACTGGCGGGCAAACAGTCGTTGCTGATTGGCGTTGCCACCTCCAGTCTGGCCCTGCACG
CGCCGTCGCAAATTGTCGCGGCGATTAAATCTCGCGCCGATCAACTGGGTGCCAGCGTGGTGGTGTCGAT
GGTAGAACGAAGCGGCGTCGAAGCCTGTAAAGCGGCGGTGCACAATCTTCTCGCGCAACGCGTCAGTGGG
CTGATCATTAACTATCCGCTGGATGACCAGGATGCCATTGCTGTGGAAGCTGCCTGCACTAATGTTCCGG
CGTTATTTCTTGATGTCTCTGACCAGACACCCATCAACAGTATTATTTTCTCCCATGAAGACGGTACGCG
ACTGGGCGTGGAGCATCTGGTCGCATTGGGTCACCAGCAAATCGCGCTGTTAGCGGGCCCATTAAGTTCT
GTCTCGGCGCGTCTGCGTCTGGCTGGCTGGCATAAATATCTCACTCGCAATCAAATTCAGCCGATAGCGG
AACGGGAAGGCGACTGGAGTGCCATGTCCGGTTTTCAACAAACCATGCAAATGCTGAATGAGGGCATCGT
TCCCACTGCGATGCTGGTTGCCAACGATCAGATGGCGCTGGGCGCAATGCGCGCCATTACCGAGTCCGGG
CTGCGCGTTGGTGCGGACATCTCGGTAGTGGGATACGACGATACCGAAGACAGCTCATGTTATATCCCGC
CGTTAACCACCATCAAACAGGATTTTCGCCTGCTGGGGCAAACCAGCGTGGACCGCTTGCTGCAACTCTC
TCAGGGCCAGGCGGTGAAGGGCAATCAGCTGTTGCCCGTCTCACTGGTGAAAAGAAAAACCACCCTGGCG
CCCAATACGCAAACCGCCTCTCCCCGCGCGTTGGCCGATTCATTAATGCAGCTGGCACGACAGGTTTCCC
GACTGGAAAGCGGGCAGTGAGCGCAACGCAATTAATGTAAGTTAGCTCACTCATTAGGCACCGGGATCTC
GACCGATGCCCTTGAGAGCCTTCAACCCAGTCAGCTCCTTCCGGTGGGCGCGGGGCATGACTATCGTCGC
CGCACTTATGACTGTCTTCTTTATCATGCAACTCGTAGGACAGGTGCCGGCAGCGCTCTGGGTCATTTTC
GGCGAGGACCGCTTTCGCTGGAGCGCGACGATGATCGGCCTGTCGCTTGCGGTATTCGGAATCTTGCACG
CCCTCGCTCAAGCCTTCGTCACTGGTCCCGCCACCAAACGTTTCGGCGAGAAGCAGGCCATTATCGCCGG
CATGGCGGCCCCACGGGTGCGCATGATCGTGCTCCTGTCGTTGAGGACCCGGCTAGGCTGGCGGGGTTGC
CTTACTGGTTAGCAGAATGAATCACCGATACGCGAGCGAACGTGAAGCGACTGCTGCTGCAAAACGTCTG
CGACCTGAGCAACAACATGAATGGTCTTCGGTTTCCGTGTTTCGTAAAGTCTGGAAACGCGGAAGTCAGC
GCCCTGCACCATTATGTTCCGGATCTGCATCGCAGGATGCTGCTGGCTACCCTGTGGAACACCTACATCT
GTATTAACGAAGCGCTGGCATTGACCCTGAGTGATTTTTCTCTGGTCCCGCCGCATCCATACCGCCAGTT
GTTTACCCTCACAACGTTCCAGTAACCGGGCATGTTCATCATCAGTAACCCGTATCGTGAGCATCCTCTC
TCGTTTCATCGGTATCATTACCCCCATGAACAGAAATCCCCCTTACACGGAGGCATCAGTGACCAAACAG
GAAAAAACCGCCCTTAACATGGCCCGCTTTATCAGAAGCCAGACATTAACGCTTCTGGAGAAACTCAACG
AGCTGGACGCGGATGAACAGGCAGACATCTGTGAATCGCTTCACGACCACGCTGATGAGCTTTACCGCAG
CTGCCTCGCGCGTTTCGGTGATGACGGTGAAAACCTCTGACACATGCAGCTCCCGGAGACGGTCACAGCT
TGTCTGTAAGCGGATGCCGGGAGCAGACAAGCCCGTCAGGGCGCGTCAGCGGGTGTTGGCGGGTGTCGGG
GCGCAGCCATGACCCAGTCACGTAGCGATAGCGGAGTGTATACTGGCTTAACTATGCGGCATCAGAGCAG
ATTGTACTGAGAGTGCACCATTGCGGTGTGAAATACCGCACAGATGCGTAAGGAGAAAATACCGCATCAG
GCGCTCTTCCGCTTCCTCGCTCACTGACTCGCTGCGCTCGGTCGTTCGGCTGCGGCGAGCGGTATCAGCT
CACTCAAAGGCGGTAATACGGTTATCCACAGAATCAGGGGATAACGCAGGAAAGAACATGTGAGCAAAAG
GCCAGCAAAAGGCCAGGAACCGTAAAAAGGCCGCGTTGCTGGCGTTTTTCCATAGGCTCCGCCCCCCTGA
CGAGCATCACAAAAATCGACGCTCAAGTCAGAGGTGGCGAAACCCGACAGGACTATAAAGATACCAGGCG
TTTCCCCCTGGAAGCTCCCTCGTGCGCTCTCCTGTTCCGACCCTGCCGCTTACCGGATACCTGTCCGCCT
TTCTCCCTTCGGGAAGCGTGGCGCTTTCTCATAGCTCACGCTGTAGGTATCTCAGTTCGGTGTAGGTCGT
TCGCTCCAAGCTGGGCTGTGTGCACGAACCCCCCGTTCAGCCCGACCGCTGCGCCTTATCCGGTAACTAT
CGTCTTGAGTCCAACCCGGTAAGACACGACTTATCGCCACTGGCAGCAGCCACTGGTAACAGGATTAGCA
GAGCGAGGTATGTAGGCGGTGCTACAGAGTTCTTGAAGTGGTGGCCTAACTACGGCTACACTAGAAGGAC
AGTATTTGGTATCTGCGCTCTGCTGAAGCCAGTTACCTTCGGAAAAAGAGTTGGTAGCTCTTGATCCGGC
AAACAAACCACCGCTGGTAGCGGTGGTTTTTTTGTTTGCAAGCAGCAGATTACGCGCAGAAAAAAAGGAT
CTCAAGAAGATCCTTTGATCTTTTCTACGGGGTCTGACGCTCAGTGGAACGAAAACTCACGTTAAGGGAT
TTTGGTCATGAACAATAAAACTGTCTGCTTACATAAACAGTAATACAAGGGGTGTTATGAGCCATATTCA
ACGGGAAACGTCTTGCTCTAGGCCGCGATTAAATTCCAACATGGATGCTGATTTATATGGGTATAAATGG
GCTCGCGATAATGTCGGGCAATCAGGTGCGACAATCTATCGATTGTATGGGAAGCCCGATGCGCCAGAGT
TGTTTCTGAAACATGGCAAAGGTAGCGTTGCCAATGATGTTACAGATGAGATGGTCAGACTAAACTGGCT
GACGGAATTTATGCCTCTTCCGACCATCAAGCATTTTATCCGTACTCCTGATGATGCATGGTTACTCACC
ACTGCGATCCCCGGGAAAACAGCATTCCAGGTATTAGAAGAATATCCTGATTCAGGTGAAAATATTGTTG
ATGCGCTGGCAGTGTTCCTGCGCCGGTTGCATTCGATTCCTGTTTGTAATTGTCCTTTTAACAGCGATCG
CGTATTTCGTCTCGCTCAGGCGCAATCACGAATGAATAACGGTTTGGTTGATGCGAGTGATTTTGATGAC
GAGCGTAATGGCTGGCCTGTTGAACAAGTCTGGAAAGAAATGCATAAACTTTTGCCATTCTCACCGGATT
CAGTCGTCACTCATGGTGATTTCTCACTTGATAACCTTATTTTTGACGAGGGGAAATTAATAGGTTGTAT
TGATGTTGGACGAGTCGGAATCGCAGACCGATACCAGGATCTTGCCATCCTATGGAACTGCCTCGGTGAG
TTTTCTCCTTCATTACAGAAACGGCTTTTTCAAAAATATGGTATTGATAATCCTGATATGAATAAATTGC
AGTTTCATTTGATGCTCGATGAGTTTTTCTAAGAATTAATTCATGAGCGGATACATATTTGAATGTATTT
AGAAAAATAAACAAATAGGGGTTCCGCGCACATTTCCCCGAAAAGTGCCACCTAAATTGTAAGCGTTAAT
ATTTTGTTAAAATTCGCGTTAAATTTTTGTTAAATCA
Features (pLannotate 1.2.2; 21 found; start..end, strand, type, name):
    439..486     -  terminator     T7 terminator: transcription terminator for bacteriophage T7 RNA polymerase
    494..543     -  CDS            SET1 (fragment): solubility-enhancement tag derived from T7 phage gene 10B
    553..570     -  CDS            9xHis (fragment): 9xHis affinity tag
    589..960     -  CDS            cheY: CHEY_ECOLI - Experimental evidence at protein level: Swiss-Prot protein existence level 1. Involved in the transmission of sensory signals from the chemoreceptors to the flagellar motors. In its active (phosphorylated or acetylated) form, CheY exhibits enhanced binding to a switch component, FliM, at the flagellar motor which induces a change from counterclockwise to clockwise flagellar rotation. Overexpression of CheY in association with MotA and MotB improves motility of a ycgR disruption, suggesting there is an interaction (direct or indirect) between the c-di-GMP-binding flagellar brake pr
    964..1260    -  CDS            SMT3: SMT3_YEAST - Experimental evidence at protein level: Swiss-Prot protein existence level 1. Not known; suppressor of MIF2 mutations. From Saccharomyces cerevisiae (strain ATCC 204508 / S288c) (Baker's yeast).
   1268..1287    -  CDS            7xHis (fragment): 6xHis affinity tag
   1319..1341    -  RBS            RBS: efficient ribosome binding site from bacteriophage T7 gene 10 (Olins and Rangwala, 1989)
   1356..1380    -  protein_bind   lac operator: The lac repressor binds to the lac operator to inhibit transcription in E. coli. This inhibition can be relieved by adding lactose or isopropyl-β-D-thiogalactopyranoside (IPTG). lac repressor encoded by lacI
   1381..1399    -  promoter       T7 promoter: promoter for bacteriophage T7 RNA polymerase
   1425..1704    +  CDS            TcR (fragment): tetracycline efflux protein; tet; confers resistance to tetracycline
   1712..1789    +  promoter       lacI promoter: lacI
   1790..2872    +  CDS            lacI: lac repressor; lacI; The lac repressor binds to the lac operator to inhibit transcription in E. coli. This inhibition can be relieved by adding lactose or isopropyl-β-D-thiogalactopyranoside (IPTG).
   2885..2906    +  protein_bind   CAP binding site: CAP binding activates transcription in the presence of cAMP. E. coli catabolite activator protein
   2921..3212    +  CDS            TcR (fragment): tetracycline efflux protein; tet; confers resistance to tetracycline
   3284..3664    -  CDS            YPB1_ECOLX: Protein predicted: Swiss-Prot protein existence level 4. From Escherichia coli.
   3681..3872    +  CDS            rop: Rop protein, which maintains plasmids at low copy number; rop
   3974..4113    +  misc_feature   bom: basis of mobility region from pBR322
   4299..4887    -  rep_origin     ori: high-copy-number ColE1/pMB1/pBR322/pUC origin of replication
   5009..5824    +  CDS            KanR: aminoglycoside phosphotransferase; aph(3')-Ia; confers resistance to kanamycin in bacteria or G418 (Geneticin®) in eukaryotes
   5833..5890    -  promoter       AmpR promoter (fragment): bla
   5943..402     -  rep_origin     f1 ori (across the origin) (sequence partly withheld): f1 bacteriophage origin of replication; arrow indicates direction of (+) strand synthesis
