[The description below was written by a language model from this plasmid's Addgene catalogue record and pLannotate feature annotations shown in this document.]
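Description:
pAIP4_1U8T is a bacterial expression plasmid built on a pET29b backbone for T7-driven heterologous protein production in Escherichia coli. It replicates from a ColE1/pBR322-type origin, with the rop gene and bom region also present, and is selected with kanamycin through an aminoglycoside phosphotransferase gene. An f1 origin is also carried. The catalogue lists it as high copy, although rop is normally associated with reduced copy number. A lacI gene with its own promoter supplies the repressor that acts on the lac operator placed just downstream of the T7 promoter, so expression is IPTG-inducible in hosts that provide T7 RNA polymerase.

The expression cassette runs from the T7 promoter, lac operator and T7 gene 10 ribosome binding site into an N-terminal polyhistidine tag (recorded as 10xHis) fused to yeast Smt3 (SUMO), followed by the 372 bp insert and the T7 terminator. The His tag allows metal-affinity capture, and the Smt3 module is a solubility-enhancing fusion partner that can be removed by a SUMO-specific protease. This fits the associated work on protease-based elution for high-throughput purification. The feature table also detects a short His fragment and a fragment of a T7 gene 10B-derived solubility tag between the insert and the terminator; whether these are translated as part of the product is not stated.

The two sources disagree on the insert's identity. The catalogue names it 1U8T and describes it as flagellar motor switch protein FliM, but the sequence annotation matches the 372 bp coding region to E. coli CheY, the chemotaxis response regulator that binds FliM. The insert came from synthetic DNA and was introduced by Golden Gate assembly, with both BsaI sites destroyed.
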