Addgene plasmid #234211: pAIP4_1U8T
Purpose: Heterologous protein expression of flagellar motor switch protein FliM in Escherichia coli
Depositing lab: Christopher Bahl. Depositing organization: AI Proteins. Publication: Facile, high-throughput protein purification enabled by high-efficiency protease elution. Cárcamo Noriega EN, Truebridge IS, Teets FD 3rd, Bowman JW 3rd, Rodriguez N, Howard TA, Bahl CD. Protein Sci. 2026 Sep;35(9):e70746. doi: 10.1002/pro.70746. PubMed 42555168.
Backbone
  Vector backbone: pET29b
  Backbone size w/o insert (bp): 5679
  Vector type: Bacterial Expression
Growth in bacteria
  Bacterial resistance: Kanamycin, 50 μg/mL
  Growth temperature: 37°C
  Growth strain: DH10B
  Copy number: High Copy
Gene/Insert
  Gene/Insert name: 1U8T (alt names: FLIM_ECOLI; Flagellar motor switch protein FliM)
  Species: Escherichia coli
  Insert size (bp): 372
  Entrez Gene: fliM (a.k.a. b1945, ECK1943, JW1929, cheC2, flaA, flaAII, flaQII)
  Promoter: T7
  Tag / fusion protein: 10x HisTag-Smt3 (N terminal on backbone)
  Cloning method: Golden Gate
  Sequencing primers: 5′ T7-promoter; 3′ T7-Term
Resource information
  A portion of this plasmid was derived from a plasmid made by: Synthetic DNA
Terms and licenses: Academic/Nonprofit Terms; Industry Terms
Depositor comments: 5' cloning site: BsaI (destroyed), 3' cloning site: BsaI (destroyed)
How to cite: pAIP4_1U8T was a gift from Christopher Bahl (Addgene plasmid # 234211 ; http://n2t.net/addgene:234211 ; RRID:Addgene_234211)
